>Addgene plasmid #40975 | PBGFAP-eGFP | addgene full sequence | sequence record 177244 | Addgene NGS Result
ATGATTATCTTTCTAGGGTTAAGTCGACCCAGGTGGCACTTTTCGGGGAAATGTGCGCGGAACCCCTATT
TGTTTATTTTTCTAAATACATTCAAATATGTATCCGCTCATGAGACAATAACCCTGATAAATGCTTCAAT
AATATTGAAAAAGGAAGAGTATGAGTATTCAACATTTCCGTGTCGCCCTTATTCCCTTTTTTGCGGCATT
TTGCCTTCCTGTTTTTGCTCACCCAGAAACGCTGGTGAAAGTAAAAGATGCTGAAGATCAGTTGGGTGCA
CGAGTGGGTTACATCGAACTGGATCTCAACAGCGGTAAGATCCTTGAGAGTTTTCGCCCCGAAGAACGTT
TTCCAATGATGAGCACTTTTAAAGTTCTGCTATGTGGCGCGGTATTATCCCGTATTGACGCCGGGCAAGA
GCAACTCGGTCGCCGCATACACTATTCTCAGAATGACTTGGTTGAGTACTCACCAGTCACAGAAAAGCAT
CTTACGGATGGCATGACAGTAAGAGAATTATGCAGTGCTGCCATAACCATGAGTGATAACACTGCGGCCA
ACTTACTTCTGACAACGATCGGAGGACCGAAGGAGCTAACCGCTTTTTTGCACAACATGGGGGATCATGT
AACTCGCCTTGATCGTTGGGAACCGGAGCTGAATGAAGCCATACCAAACGACGAGCGTGACACCACGATG
CCTGTAGCAATGGCAACAACGTTGCGCAAACTATTAACTGGCGAACTACTTACTCTAGCTTCCCGGCAAC
AATTAATAGACTGGATGGAGGCGGATAAAGTTGCAGGACCACTTCTGCGCTCGGCCCTTCCGGCTGGCTG
GTTTATTGCTGATAAATCTGGAGCCGGTGAGCGTGGGTCTCGCGGTATCATTGCAGCACTGGGGCCAGAT
GGTAAGCCCTCCCGTATCGTAGTTATCTACACGACGGGGAGTCAGGCAACTATGGATGAACGAAATAGAC
AGATCGCTGAGATAGGTGCCTCACTGATTAAGCATTGGTAACTGTCAGACCAAGTTTACTCATATATACT
TTAGATTGATTTAAAACTTCATTTTTAATTTAAAAGGATCTAGGTGAAGATCCTTTTTGATAATCTCATG
ACCAAAATCCCTTAACGTGAGTTTTCGTTCCACTGAGCGTCAGACCCCGTAGAAAAGATCAAAGGATCTT
CTTGAGATCCTTTTTTTCTGCGCGTAATCTGCTGCTTGCAAACAAAAAAACCACCGCTACCAGCGGTGGT
TTGTTTGCCGGATCAAGAGCTACCAACTCTTTTTCCGAAGGTAACTGGCTTCAGCAGAGCGCAGATACCA
AATACTGTTCTTCTAGTGTAGCCGTAGTTAGGCCACCACTTCAAGAACTCTGTAGCACCGCCTACATACC
TCGCTCTGCTAATCCTGTTACCAGTGGCTGCTGCCAGTGGCGATAAGTCGTGTCTTACCGGGTTGGACTC
AAGACGATAGTTACCGGATAAGGCGCAGCGGTCGGGCTGAACGGGGGGTTCGTGCACACAGCCCAGCTTG
GAGCGAACGACCTACACCGAACTGAGATACCTACAGCGTGAGCTATGAGAAAGCGCCACGCTTCCCGAAG
GGAGAAAGGCGGACAGGTATCCGGTAAGCGGCAGGGTCGGAACAGGAGAGCGCACGAGGGAGCTTCCAGG
GGGAAACGCCTGGTATCTTTATAGTCCTGTCGGGTTTCGCCACCTCTGACTTGAGCGTCGATTTTTGTGA
TGCTCGTCAGGGGGGCGGAGCCTATGGAAAAACGCCAGCAACGCGGCCTTTTTACGGTTCCTGGCCTTTT
GCTGGCCTTTTGCTCACATGTTCTTTCCTGCGTTATCCCCTGATTCTGTGGATAACCGTATTACCGCCTT
TGAGTGAGCTGATACCGCTCGCCGCAGCCGAACGACCGAGCGCAGCGAGTCAGTGAGCGAGGAAGCGGAA
GAGCGCCCAATACGCAAACCGCCTCTCCCCGCGCGTTGGCCGATTCATTAATGCAGCGGATCCAGACATG
ATAAGATACATTGATGAGTTTGGACAAACCACAACTAGAATGCAGTGAAAAAAATGCTTTATTTGTGAAA
TTTGTGATGCTATTGCTTTATTTGTAACCATTATAAGCTGCAATAAACAAGTTAGCTTTTTGCAAAAGCC
TAGGCCTCCAAAAAAGCCTCCTCACTACTTCTGGAATAGCTCAGAGGCCGAGGCGGCCTCGGCCTCTGCA
TAAATAAAAAAAATTAGTCAGCCATGGGGCGGAGAATGGGCGGAACTGGGCGGAGTTAGGGGCGGGATGG
GCGGAGTTAGGGGCGGGACTATGGTTGCTGACTTATTGAGATGCGGATCCGCTGGCACGACAGGTTTCCC
GACTGGAAAGCGGGCAGTGAGCGCAACGCAATTAATGTGAGTTAGCTCACTCATTAGGCACCCCAGGCTT
TACACTTTATGCTTCCGGCTCGTATGTTGTGTGGAATTGTGAGCGGATAACAATTTCACACAGGAAACAG
CTATGACCATGATTACGCCAAGCTTTTAACCCTAGAAAGATAGTCTGCGTAAAATTGACGCATGCATTCT
TGAAATATTGCTCTCTCTTTCTAAATAGCGCGAATCCGTCGCTGTGCATTTAGGACATCTCAGTCGCCGC
TTGGAGCTCCCGTGAGGCGTGCTTGTCAATGCGGTAAGTGTCACTGATTTTGAACTATAACGACCGCGTG
AGTCAAAATGACGCATGATTATCTTTTACGTGACTTTTAAGATTTAACTCATACGATAATTATATTGTTA
TTTCATGTTCTACTTACGTGATAACTTATTATATATATATTTTCTTGTTATAGATATCGTGACTAATATA
TAATAAAAGCATTACACGTCTTGAGCGATTGTGTAGGCTGGAGCTCTGCAGGTCGAGGGATCTCCATAAG
AGAAGAGGGACAGCTATGACTGGGAGTAGTCAGGAGAGGAGGAAAAATCTGGCTAGTAAAACATGTAAGG
AAAATTTTAGGGATGTTAAAGAAAAAAATAACACAAAACAAAATATAAAAAAAATCTAACCTCAAGTCAA
GGCTTTTCTATGGAATAAGGAATGGACAGCAGGGGGCTGTTTCATATACTGATGACCTCTTTATAGCCAA
CCTTTGTTCATGGCAGCCAGCATATGGGCATATGTTGCCAAACTCTAAACCAAATACTCATTCTGATGTT
TTAAATGATTTGCCCTCCCATATGTCCTTCCGAGTGAGAGACACAAAAAATTCCAACACACTATTGCAAT
GAAAATAAATTTCCTTTATTAGCCAGAAGTCAGATGCTCAAGGGGCTTCATGATGTCCCCATAATTTTTG
GCAGAGGGAAAAAGATCTCAGTGGTATTTGTGAGCCAGGGCATTGGCCACACCAGCCACCACCTTCTGAT
AGGCAGCCTGCACCTGAGGAGTGCGGCCGCTTTACTTGTACAGCTCGTCCATGCCGAGAGTGATCCCGGC
GGCGGTCACGAACTCCAGCAGGACCATGTGATCGCGCTTCTCGTTGGGGTCTTTGCTCAGGGCGGACTGG
GTGCTCAGGTAGTGGTTGTCGGGCAGCAGCACGGGGCCGTCGCCGATGGGGGTGTTCTGCTGGTAGTGGT
CGGCGAGCTGCACGCTGCCGTCCTCGATGTTGTGGCGGATCTTGAAGTTCACCTTGATGCCGTTCTTCTG
CTTGTCGGCCATGATATAGACGTTGTGGCTGTTGTAGTTGTACTCCAGCTTGTGCCCCAGGATGTTGCCG
TCCTCCTTGAAGTCGATGCCCTTCAGCTCGATGCGGTTCACCAGGGTGTCGCCCTCGAACTTCACCTCGG
CGCGGGTCTTGTAGTTGCCGTCGTCCTTGAAGAAGATGGTGCGCTCCTGGACGTAGCCTTCGGGCATGGC
GGACTTGAAGAAGTCGTGCTGCTTCATGTGGTCGGGGTAGCGGCTGAAGCACTGCACGCCGTAGGTCAGG
GTGGTCACGAGGGTGGGCCAGGGCACGGGCAGCTTGCCGGTGGTGCAGATGAACTTCAGGGTCAGCTTGC
CGTAGGTGGCATCGCCCTCGCCCTCGCCGGACACGCTGAACTTGTGGCCGTTTACGTCGCCGTCCAGCTC
GACCAGGATGGGCACCACCCCGGTGAACAGCTCCTCGCCCTTGCTCACCATGGTGGCGACCGGTGGATCC
CGGGCCCGCGGTACCGTCGACTGCAGAATTCTGACCACCGTCTCGGAGGCAAAGGAGCGGCGCGCAGAGG
TGATGCGTCTCCGCTCCAACCTGCCCTGCCTCTGCTGGCTCCTGGGATGTCAGGGCCTTTATGGAGGAAC
GGGTTGGACTAAATCTGCCCCTGACTTCCTGGAAGCACCCCCATTGAATAGCCTGAGGGGGTGGAGCTGG
GCCCCAGCCCAGCTAGGGGGAGAACTCCTCTCACCCCACTGAGGTCACTGTACCCAGAGTCAAGGCTTTC
TTGGGAACACCAGCCTGGCTTCGCCATTGATCAAGGAACCCCCTTTCTGGTAAATGGGTCAAGAGAGGGC
CGAGGGAACAGCTTAGTCCATAAATTGCTTGCCTGTCAAGCATGAAGACCCACCCAAGTTCTAGCTGCAG
AATGAATACAAAAGGCCTGGGTTGACAGTGCATACTTGTAAACTCCAGTGCTGGGCAGTGAAAATCAGCA
GACTTCCTGGCTCTCACTAATTGGCGAGTTCCAGATCCAGAGAGAAATGCTCTCTCAGAAAACCAAGGCA
ACAGTGCCTGAGGTTGACCTCTGGTCTCAACACATGTATGTGCACACACATGAACATTTGTGTGATAAGT
GTGCACGAGCGCACACACAGAGACAGAGACAGAGAGTGCACAGCTCGGTGGGGTAATCAGCTTCCAGTTC
TTAGAGCCTGTAAGCCAGGACCACCCCAACTCTGTCCTTCTCTGGGGGCCTGTGAGATGCTAGGAACTTG
AAGAACCTATTCCCTTCCTCCGGGATCAACCTATATTACAGTTTCCTGTGACCCCCATTCTCAACAGAGT
CCTCTCCCCTGAATCTCTCCAACTCTATCTTCTCATTCCTGGAGTTCAGGAGTGGAGGGCTAAGGTTGGA
GCCCTCTCTGTGACTCCTGGGTCAACTTGAGCCTCTGGCTGTGTGTTTAGAGTGCACGGCAGAAGGTATG
CACGCAGATCCTAATAGGGTAAGACAGCAGGCTTCATTCCTGAGCCCCTCTGTGGCCTCTTATCCAGCCT
AGTGGGCCATTTCTCCCTGATCCAGCTTCTCGTTGCCCCCCACCCCCCACCCCGAGCCTGGCCCCTGGCA
GCCCCTGACAGAGTAGTTTTGAATGAGTTGGCTGTGCATGCTGGAGTCTTTCTTTCTGTAACACCCCGTC
TTCCTGACTAGTTGGACTACTGCGCCCTACAGATCCCTTAATCGCATAACTTCGTATAGCATACATTATA
CGAAGTTATGCGATTAATAAGTATAATTTGTTTCTATTATGTATAAGTTAAGCTAATTACTTATTTTATA
ATACAACATGACTGTTTTTAAAGTACAAAATAAGTTTATTTTTGTAAAAGAGAGAATGTTTAAAAGTTTT
GTTACTTTATAGAAGAAATTTTGAGTTTTTGTTTTTTTTTAATAAATAAATAAACATAAATAAATTGTTT
GTTGAATTTATTATTAGTATGTAAGTGTAAATATAATAAAACTTAATATCTATTCAAATTAATAAATAAA
CCTCGATATACAGATCGATAAAACACATGCGTCAATTTTACGCATGATTATCTTTAACGTACGTCACAAT
Features (pLannotate 1.2.2; 17 found; start..end, strand, type, name):
     56..160     +  promoter       AmpR promoter: bla
    161..1021    +  CDS            AmpR: β-lactamase; bla; confers resistance to ampicillin, carbenicillin, and related antibiotics
   1192..1780    +  rep_origin     ori: high-copy-number ColE1/pMB1/pBR322/pUC origin of replication
   1963..2017    +  CDS            lacI (fragment): lac repressor; lacI; The lac repressor binds to the lac operator to inhibit transcription in E. coli. This inhibition can be relieved by adding lactose or isopropyl-β-D-thiogalactopyranoside (IPTG).
   2019..2153    -  polyA_signal   SV40 poly(A) signal: SV40 polyadenylation signal
   2173..2308    -  rep_origin     SV40 ori: SV40 origin of replication
   2332..2354    -  promoter       SV40 promoter (fragment): SV40 enhancer and early promoter
   2361..2400    +  CDS            lacI (fragment): lac repressor; lacI; The lac repressor binds to the lac operator to inhibit transcription in E. coli. This inhibition can be relieved by adding lactose or isopropyl-β-D-thiogalactopyranoside (IPTG).
   2413..2434    +  protein_bind   CAP binding site: CAP binding activates transcription in the presence of cAMP. E. coli catabolite activator protein
   2449..2479    +  promoter       lac promoter: promoter for the E. coli lac operon
   2487..2503    +  protein_bind   lac operator: The lac repressor binds to the lac operator to inhibit transcription in E. coli. This inhibition can be relieved by adding lactose or isopropyl-β-D-thiogalactopyranoside (IPTG). lac repressor encoded by lacI
   3255..3310    -  polyA_signal   β-globin poly(A) signal: rabbit β-globin polyadenylation signal (Gil and Proudfoot, 1987)
   3381..3452    -  CDS            HBB (fragment): HBB_PONPY - Experimental evidence at transcript level: Swiss-Prot protein existence level 2. Involved in oxygen transport from the lung to the various peripheral tissues. From Pongo pygmaeus (Bornean orangutan).
   3462..4181    -  CDS            EGFP: the original enhanced GFP (Yang et al., 1996) mammalian codon-optimized
   4195..4231    -  misc_feature   MCS (fragment): multiple cloning site
   5403..5419    -  misc_feature   Ad SA (fragment): adenovirus major late transcript splice acceptor (Friedrich and Soriano, 1991)
   5436..5469    +  protein_bind   loxP: Cre-mediated recombination occurs in the 8-bp core sequence (GCATACAT). Cre recombinase
