[The description below was written by a language model from this plasmid's Addgene catalogue record and pLannotate feature annotations shown in this document.]
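Description:
PBGFAP-eGFP is a mammalian expression plasmid built on the PBCAG-eGFP piggyBac donor backbone, in which an approximately 1.2 kb fragment of the mouse GFAP promoter has been cloned between SpeI and EcoRI sites, both of which are retained. The catalogued total size is smaller than the listed backbone size, which is consistent with the GFAP fragment replacing the parental CAG promoter, although the record does not say so explicitly. In bacteria the plasmid is maintained at high copy from a ColE1/pUC-type origin and selected with ampicillin through the bla gene and its own promoter.

The payload lies on the reverse strand of the sequenced record. An EGFP coding sequence is followed by rabbit β-globin sequence and its polyadenylation signal. A remnant of a multiple cloning site sits immediately upstream of EGFP, and beyond it is an unannotated stretch of roughly 1.2 kb whose size and position fit the GFAP promoter insert. The annotation software did not label the promoter or any piggyBac terminal repeats, so the transposon ends are inferred from the backbone name and the associated publication rather than from the feature table. Other annotated elements are a single loxP site, a short adenovirus splice acceptor fragment, an SV40 origin with a promoter fragment and poly(A) signal, and lac promoter/operator and lacI remnants. These appear to be carry-over from earlier vectors, and the record assigns them no function.

According to the associated publication, the construct belongs to a piggyBac transposition system for stable transgenesis of the radial glia lineage in rat neocortex. A donor plasmid of this kind needs a separately supplied piggyBac transposase to integrate its cassette into the genome. Once integrated, GFAP promoter-driven EGFP would be expected to mark astroglial-lineage progeny rather than being diluted out as the cells divide.
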