Addgene plasmid #40975: PBGFAP-eGFP
Depositing lab: Joseph Loturco. Depositing organization: University of Connecticut. Publication: A method for stable transgenesis of radial glia lineage in rat neocortex by piggyBac mediated transposition. Chen F, LoTurco J. J Neurosci Methods. 2012 Jun 15;207(2):172-80. Epub 2012 Apr 11. 10.1016/j.jneumeth.2012.03.016 PubMed 22521325.
Backbone
  Vector backbone: PBCAG-eGFP
  Backbone size w/o insert (bp): 6336
  Total vector size (bp): 5811
  Vector type: Mammalian Expression
Growth in bacteria
  Bacterial resistance: Ampicillin, 100 μg/mL
  Growth temperature: 37°C
  Growth strain: DH5alpha
  Copy number: High Copy
Gene/Insert
  Gene/Insert name: Mouse GFAP promoter fragment
  Species: M. musculus (mouse)
  Insert size (bp): 1170
  Cloning method: Restriction Enzyme; 5′ cloning site SpeI (not destroyed); 3′ cloning site EcoRI (not destroyed)
  Sequencing primers: 5′ No; 3′ No
Terms and licenses: Academic/Nonprofit Terms; Industry Terms: Not Available to Industry
How to cite: PBGFAP-eGFP was a gift from Joseph Loturco (Addgene plasmid # 40975 ; http://n2t.net/addgene:40975 ; RRID:Addgene_40975)
